>Addgene plasmid #237201 | NanoLuc-TAF1(BD2) Fusion Vector | addgene full sequence | sequence record 476793 | Addgene NGS Result
CTGAGTTGGCTGCTGCCACCGCTGAGCAATAACTAGCATAACCCCTTGGGGCGGCCGCTTCGAGCAGACA
TGATAAGATACATTGATGAGTTTGGACAAACCACAACTAGAATGCAGTGAAAAAAATGCTTTATTTGTGA
AATTTGTGATGCTATTGCTTTATTTGTAACCATTATAAGCTGCAATAAACAAGTTAACAACAACAATTGC
ATTCATTTTATGTTTCAGGTTCAGGGGGAGATGTGGGAGGTTTTTTTAAGCAAGTAAAACCTCTACAAAT
GTGGTAAAATCGAATTTTAACAAAATATTAACGCTTACAATTTCCTGATGCGGTATTTTCTCCTTACGCA
TCTGTGCGGTATTTCACACCGCATACGCGGATCTGCGCAGCACCATGGCCTGAAATAACCTCTGAAAGAG
GAACTTGGTTAGGTACCTTCTGAGGCGGAAAGAACCAGCTGTGGAATGTGTGTCAGTTAGGGTGTGGAAA
GTCCCCAGGCTCCCCAGCAGGCAGAAGTATGCAAAGCATGCATCTCAATTAGTCAGCAACCAGGTGTGGA
AAGTCCCCAGGCTCCCCAGCAGGCAGAAGTATGCAAAGCATGCATCTCAATTAGTCAGCAACCATAGTCC
CGCCCCTAACTCCGCCCATCCCGCCCCTAACTCCGCCCAGTTCCGCCCATTCTCCGCCCCATGGCTGACT
AATTTTTTTTATTTATGCAGAGGCCGAGGCCGCCTCGGCCTCTGAGCTATTCCAGAAGTAGTGAGGAGGC
TTTTTTGGAGGCCTAGGCTTTTGCAAAAAGCTTAATTAACTGTTGACAATTAATCATCGGCATAGTATAT
CGGCATAGTATAATACGACAAGGTGAGGAACTAAACCCAGGAGGCAGATCATGATTGAACAAGATGGATT
GCACGCAGGTTCTCCGGCCGCTTGGGTGGAGAGGCTATTCGGCTATGACTGGGCACAACAGACAATCGGC
TGCTCTGATGCCGCCGTGTTCCGGCTGTCAGCGCAGGGGCGCCCGGTTCTTTTTGTCAAGACCGACCTGT
CCGGTGCCCTGAATGAACTGCAGGACGAGGCAGCGCGGCTATCGTGGCTGGCCACGACGGGCGTTCCTTG
CGCAGCTGTGCTCGACGTTGTCACTGAAGCGGGAAGGGACTGGCTGCTATTGGGCGAAGTGCCGGGGCAG
GATCTCCTGTCATCTCACCTTGCTCCTGCCGAGAAAGTATCCATCATGGCTGATGCAATGCGGCGGCTGC
ATACGCTTGATCCGGCTACCTGCCCATTCGACCACCAAGCGAAACATCGCATCGAGCGAGCACGTACTCG
GATGGAAGCCGGTCTTGTCGATCAGGATGATCTGGACGAAGAGCATCAGGGGCTCGCGCCAGCCGAACTG
TTCGCCAGGCTCAAGGCGCGCATGCCCGACGGCGAGGATCTCGTCGTGACCCATGGCGATGCCTGCTTGC
CGAATATCATGGTGGAAAATGGCCGCTTTTCTGGATTCATCGACTGTGGCCGGCTGGGTGTGGCGGACCG
CTATCAGGACATAGCGTTGGCTACCCGTGATATTGCTGAAGAGCTTGGCGGCGAATGGGCTGACCGCTTC
CTCGTGCTTTACGGTATCGCCGCTCCCGATTCGCAGCGCATCGCCTTCTATCGCCTTCTTGACGAGTTCT
TCTGAGCGGGACTCTGGGGTTCGAAATGACCGACCAAGCGACGCCCAACCTGCCATCACGATGGCCGCAA
TAAAATATCTTTATTTTCATTACATCTGTGTGTTGGTTTTTTGTGTGAATCGATAGCGATAAGGATCCTC
TTTGCGCTTGCGTTTTCCCTTGTCCAGATAGCCCAGTAGCTGACATTCATCCGGGGTCAGCACCGTTTCT
GCGGACTGGCTTTCTACCCGGTATCAGCTCACTCAAAGGCGGTAATACGGTTATCCACAGAATCAGGGGA
TAACGCAGGAAAGAACATGTGAGCAAAAGGCCAGCAAAAGGCCAGGAACCGTAAAAAGGCCGCGTTGCTG
GCGTTTTTCCATAGGCTCCGCCCCCCTGACGAGCATCACAAAAATCGACGCTCAAGTCAGAGGTGGCGAA
ACCCGACAGGACTATAAAGATACCAGGCGTTTCCCCCTGGAAGCTCCCTCGTGCGCTCTCCTGTTCCGAC
CCTGCCGCTTACCGGATACCTGTCCGCCTTTCTCCCTTCGGGAAGCGTGGCGCTTTCTCATAGCTCACGC
TGTAGGTATCTCAGTTCGGTGTAGGTCGTTCGCTCCAAGCTGGGCTGTGTGCACGAACCCCCCGTTCAGC
CCGACCGCTGCGCCTTATCCGGTAACTATCGTCTTGAGTCCAACCCGGTAAGACACGACTTATCGCCACT
GGCAGCAGCCACTGGTAACAGGATTAGCAGAGCGAGGTATGTAGGCGGTGCTACAGAGTTCTTGAAGTGG
TGGCCTAACTACGGCTACACTAGAAGGACAGTATTTGGTATCTGCGCTCTGCTGAAGCCAGTTACCTTCG
GAAAAAGAGTTGGTAGCTCTTGATCCGGCAAACAAACCACCGCTGGTAGCGGTGGTTTTTTTGTTTGCAA
GCAGCAGATTACGCGCAGAAAAAAAGGATTTCAAGAAGATCCTTTGATCTTTTCTACGGGGTCTGACGCT
CAGTGGAACGAAAACTCACGTTAAGGGATTTTGGTCATGAGATTATCAAAAAGGATCTTCACCTAGATCC
TTTTATAGTCCGGAAATACAGGAACGCACGCTGGATGGCCCTTCGCTGGGATGGTGAAACCATGAAAAAT
GGCAGCTTCAGTGGATTAAGTGGGGGTAATGTGGCCTGTACCCTCTGGTTGCATAGGTATTCATACGGTT
AAAATTTATCAGGCGCGATTGCGGCAGTTTTTCGGGTGGTTTGTTGCCATTTTTACCTGTCTGCTGCCGT
GATCGCGCTGAACGCGTTTTAGCGGTGCGTACAATTAAGGGATTATGGTAAATCCACTTACTGTCTGCCC
TCGTAGCCATCGAGATAAACCGCAGTACTCCGGCCACGATGCGTCCGGCGTAGAGGATCGAGATCTTCAA
TATTGGCCATTAGCCATATTATTCATTGGTTATATAGCATAAATCAATATTGGCTATTGGCCATTGCATA
CGTTGTATCTATATCATAATATGTACATTTATATTGGCTCATGTCCAATATGACCGCCATGTTGGCATTG
ATTATTGACTAGTTATTAATAGTAATCAATTACGGGGTCATTAGTTCATAGCCCATATATGGAGTTCCGC
GTTACATAACTTACGGTAAATGGCCCGCCTGGCTGACCGCCCAACGACCCCCGCCCATTGACGTCAATAA
TGACGTATGTTCCCATAGTAACGCCAATAGGGACTTTCCATTGACGTCAATGGGTGGAGTATTTACGGTA
AACTGCCCACTTGGCAGTACATCAAGTGTATCATATGCCAAGTCCGCCCCCTATTGACGTCAATGACGGT
AAATGGCCCGCCTGGCATTATGCCCAGTACATGACCTTACGGGACTTTCCTACTTGGCAGTACATCTACG
TATTAGTCATCGCTATTACCATGGTGATGCGGTTTTGGCAGTACACCAATGGGCGTGGATAGCGGTTTGA
CTCACGGGGATTTCCAAGTCTCCACCCCATTGACGTCAATGGGAGTTTGTTTTGGCACCAAAATCAACGG
GACTTTCCAAAATGTCGTAATAACCCCGCCCCGTTGACGCAAATGGGCGGTAGGCGTGTACGGTGGGAGG
TCTATATAAGCAGAGCTGGTTTAGTGAACCGTCAGATCACTAGAAGCTTTATTGCGGTAGTTTATCACAG
TTAAATTGCTAACGCAGTCAGTGCTTCTGACACAACAGTCTCGAACTTAAGCTGCAGAAGTTGGTCGTGA
GGCACTGGGCAGGTAAGTATCAAGGTTACAAGACAGGTTTAAGGAGACCAATAGAAACTGGGCTTGTCGA
GACAGAGAAGACTCTTGCGTTTCTGATAGGCACCTATTGGTCTTACTGACATCCACTTTGCCTTTCTCTC
CACAGGTGTCCACTCCCAGTTCAATTACAGCTCTTAAGGCTAGAGTATTAATACGACTCACTATAGGGCT
AGCGCTCACCATGGTCTTCACACTCGAAGATTTCGTTGGGGACTGGCGACAGACAGCCGGCTACAACCTG
GACCAAGTCCTTGAACAGGGAGGTGTGTCCAGTTTGTTTCAGAATCTCGGGGTGTCCGTAACTCCGATCC
AAAGGATTGTCCTGAGCGGTGAAAATGGGCTGAAGATCGACATCCATGTCATCATCCCGTATGAAGGTCT
GAGCGGCGACCAAATGGGCCAGATCGAAAAAATTTTTAAGGTGGTGTACCCTGTGGATGATCATCACTTT
AAGGTGATCCTGCACTATGGCACACTGGTAATCGACGGGGTTACGCCGAACATGATCGACTATTTCGGAC
GGCCGTATGAAGGCATCGCCGTGTTCGACGGCAAAAAGATCACTGTAACAGGGACCCTGTGGAACGGCAA
CAAAATTATCGACGAGCGCCTGATCAACCCCGACGGCTCCCTGCTGTTCCGAGTAACCATCAACGGAGTG
ACCGGCTGGCGGCTGTGCGAACGCATTCTGGCGGGCTCGAGCGGCGCGATCGCCATGGCTATCAACCCCT
TGCTGGATGATGATGACCAAGTGGCGTTTTCTTTCATTCTGGACAACATTGTCACCCAGAAAATGATGGC
AGTTCCAGATTCTTGGCCATTTCATCACCCAGTTAATAAGAAATTTGTTCCAGATTATTACAAAGTGATT
GTCAATCCAATGGATTTAGAGACCATACGTAAGAACATCTCCAAGCACAAGTATCAGAGTCGGGAGAGCT
TTCTGGATGATGTAAACCTTATTCTGGCCAACAGTGTTAAGTATAATGGACCTGAGAGTCAGTATACTAA
GACTGCCCAGGAGATTGTGAACGTCTGTTACCAGACATTGACTGAGTATGATGAACATTTGACTCAACTT
GAGAAGGATATTTGTACTGCTAAAGAAGCAGCTTTGGAGGAAGCAGAATTAGAAAGCCTGGACCCAATGA
CCCCAGGGCCCTACACGCCTCAGCCTCCTGATGTTTAAACGAATTCGGGCTCGGTACCCGGGGATCCTCT
AGAGTCGACCTGCAGGCATGCAAGCTGATCCGGCTGCTAACAAAGCCCGAAAGGAAG
Features (pLannotate 1.2.2; 20 found; start..end, strand, type, name):
     33..52      +  terminator     T7 terminator (fragment): transcription terminator for bacteriophage T7 RNA polymerase
     74..195     -  polyA_signal   SV40 poly(A) signal: SV40 polyadenylation signal
    218..286     -  CDS            large T antigen (fragment): large T antigen from SV40 (simian virus 40)
    291..323     +  rep_origin     M13 ori (fragment): M13 bacteriophage origin of replication; arrow indicates direction of (+) strand synthesis
    324..375     -  misc_feature   bom (fragment): basis of mobility region from pBR322
    440..797     +  promoter       SV40 promoter: SV40 enhancer and early promoter
    812..859     +  promoter       EM7 promoter: synthetic bacterial promoter&nbsp
    891..1682    +  CDS            neo: KKA2_KLEPN - Also known as kan, nptII. Experimental evidence at protein level: Swiss-Prot protein existence level 1. Resistance to kanamycin, neomycin, paromomycin, ribostamycin, butirosin and gentamicin B. From Klebsiella pneumoniae.
   1749..1797    +  polyA_signal   poly(A) signal: synthetic polyadenylation signal
   1818..1907    -  CDS            tnpA (fragment): TN5P_ECOLX - Also known as tnp. Experimental evidence at protein level: Swiss-Prot protein existence level 1. Mediates transposition of transposon Tn5 by a 'cut and paste' mechanism. First, the monomeric transposase binds the 19 bp inverted DNA repeats flanking the transposon. Then, dimerization of the DNA- bound transposase creates a synaptic DNA complex. After nicking of the first DNA strand, excision of the transposon proceeds through a series of intermediates. The transposase then mediates the insertion of the transposon at a new site by strand transfer. The activity of the wild- type tran
   2036..2624    -  rep_origin     ori: high-copy-number ColE1/pMB1/pBR322/pUC origin of replication
   2740..3023    +  misc_feature   cer region: ColE1-derived recombination site that helps to maintain plasmids as monomers
   3216..3593    +  enhancer       CMV enhancer: human cytomegalovirus immediate early enhancer
   3595..3794    +  promoter       CMV promoter: human cytomegalovirus (CMV) immediate early promoter
   3933..4065    +  intron         chimeric intron: chimera between introns from human β-globin and immunoglobulin heavy chain genes
   4109..4127    +  promoter       T7 promoter: promoter for bacteriophage T7 RNA polymerase
   4141..4653    +  CDS            Nluc: NanoLuc® luciferase human codon-optimized
   4678..5205    +  CDS            TAF1L (fragment): TAF1L_HUMAN - Experimental evidence at protein level: Swiss-Prot protein existence level 1. May act as a functional substitute for TAF1/TAFII250 during male meiosis, when sex chromosomes are transcriptionally silenced. From Homo sapiens (Human).
   5151..5206    +  misc_feature   MCS: pUC18/19 multiple cloning site
   5213..25      +  CDS            SET1 (fragment) (across the origin): solubility-enhancement tag derived from T7 phage gene 10B
