[The description below was written by a language model from this plasmid's Addgene catalogue record and pLannotate feature annotations shown in this document.]
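Description:
NanoLuc-TAF1(BD2) Fusion Vector is a mammalian expression plasmid built on the pFN31K Nluc CMV-neo Flexi backbone, designed to produce the second bromodomain of human TAF1 (residues 1515–1669 only) fused to the C-terminus of NanoLuc luciferase. In bacteria it is maintained at high copy from a ColE1/pUC-type origin, with a ColE1 cer site that helps resolve multimers and keep the plasmid monomeric. A single neo (nptII) coding sequence serves both hosts. The bacterial EM7 promoter drives it for kanamycin selection in E. coli, while the upstream SV40 enhancer/early promoter, paired with a synthetic poly(A) signal, allows G418-type selection of transfected mammalian cells.

The expression cassette runs from the CMV immediate-early enhancer and promoter through a chimeric β-globin/immunoglobulin intron, which generally improves transcript processing and expression, into the human codon-optimized Nluc reading frame followed by the TAF1 fragment, ending at an SV40 polyadenylation signal. A T7 promoter immediately upstream of Nluc, together with a partial T7 terminator downstream, could also support T7 polymerase–driven transcription. The automated annotation labels the insert as a fragment of TAF1L, the closely related paralogue. This most likely reflects sequence similarity, as the catalogue entry identifies the gene as TAF1. Several other short fragment hits (large T antigen, tnpA, M13 ori, bom, a solubility tag) are probably backbone remnants or incidental matches rather than functional parts.

The stated purpose is simply expression of the NanoLuc-TAF1(BD2) fusion in mammalian cells. The record names no specific assay, though luciferase-tagged bromodomains of this kind are commonly used as luminescent donors in energy-transfer measurements of ligand binding in cells.
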