Addgene plasmid #237201: NanoLuc-TAF1(BD2) Fusion Vector
Purpose: Express NanoLuc(R)-TAF1(BD2) Fusion Protein in Mammalian Cells under a CMV promoter
Depositing lab: Promega Corporation.
Backbone
  Vector backbone: pFN31K Nluc CMV-neo Flexi(R) Vector
  Vector type: Mammalian Expression
Growth in bacteria
  Bacterial resistance: Kanamycin, 50 μg/mL
  Growth temperature: 37°C
  Growth strain: DH5alpha
  Copy number: High Copy
Gene/Insert
  Gene/Insert name: TAF1
  Species: H. sapiens (human)
  Mutation: BD2 domain only (residue 1515-1669)
  Entrez Gene: TAF1 (a.k.a. BA2R, CCG1, CCGS, DYT3, DYT3/TAF1, KAT4, MRXS33, N-TAF1, NSCL2, OF, P250, TAF(II)250, TAF2A, TAFII-250, TAFII250, XDP)
  Promoter: CMV
  Tag / fusion protein: NanoLuc (R) (N terminal on backbone)
  Cloning method: Other
Terms and licenses: Academic/Nonprofit Terms; Industry Terms
How to cite: NanoLuc-TAF1(BD2) Fusion Vector was a gift from Promega Corporation (Addgene plasmid # 237201 ; http://n2t.net/addgene:237201 ; RRID:Addgene_237201)
